Addgene plasmid #89691: pGEX4T-1 Srap1
Purpose: Expresses murine Srap1 in bacteria
Depositing lab: Douglas Feldman. Depositing organization: University of Southern California. Publication: Erasure of Tet-Oxidized 5-Methylcytosine by a SRAP Nuclease. Kweon SM, Zhu B, Chen Y, Aravind L, Xu SY, Feldman DE. Cell Rep. 2017 Oct 10;21(2):482-494. doi: 10.1016/j.celrep.2017.09.055. PubMed 29020633.
Backbone
  Vector backbone: pGEX4T-1
  Backbone manufacturer: GE Healthcare
  Backbone size w/o insert (bp): 4900
  Total vector size (bp): 6000
  Vector type: Bacterial Expression
Growth in bacteria
  Bacterial resistance: Ampicillin, 100 μg/mL
  Growth temperature: 37°C
  Growth strain: DH5alpha
  Copy number: High Copy
Gene/Insert
  Gene/Insert name: Murine SRAP domain ortholog Srap1 (alt name: Hmces)
  Species: M. musculus (mouse)
  Entrez Gene: Hmces (a.k.a. 8430410A17Rik, C85376)
  Tag / fusion protein: GST (N terminal on backbone)
  Cloning method: Restriction Enzyme; 5′ cloning site BamHI (not destroyed); 3′ cloning site NotI (not destroyed)
  Sequencing primers: 5′ GST
Terms and licenses: Academic/Nonprofit Terms; Industry Terms: Not Available to Industry
How to cite: pGEX4T-1 Srap1 was a gift from Douglas Feldman (Addgene plasmid # 89691 ; http://n2t.net/addgene:89691 ; RRID:Addgene_89691)
