[The description below was written by a language model from this plasmid's Addgene catalogue record and pLannotate feature annotations shown in this document.]
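Description:
pGEX4T-1 Srap1 is a bacterial expression plasmid of about 6 kb, built on the commercial pGEX4T-1 backbone, that produces the mouse SRAP-domain protein Srap1 (also known as Hmces) as a fusion to glutathione S-transferase in E. coli. It replicates from a high-copy ColE1/pMB1-type origin and is selected with ampicillin through the bla (AmpR) gene and its own promoter. Short fragments annotated as rop, bom and yciV, along with a lac promoter/lacZα segment downstream of lacI, are remnants of the backbone's construction and have no role in expression of the insert.

The expression cassette is driven by the tac promoter, a strong trp/lac hybrid, followed by a lac operator. The plasmid carries its own lacI gene, so the lac repressor keeps transcription off until it is relieved by IPTG, allowing controlled induction. Downstream sits the Schistosoma japonicum GST coding sequence, followed after a short linker by the roughly 1.05 kb Hmces open reading frame, which was cloned between BamHI and NotI sites that both remain intact. GST is therefore at the N terminus of the fusion. This tag allows affinity capture of the protein on glutathione resin. The feature table does not annotate a protease site in the linker between GST and the insert, although pGEX-4T vectors generally encode a thrombin cleavage site there.

The record gives the purpose simply as bacterial expression of murine Srap1. The associated publication concerns a SRAP nuclease acting on Tet-oxidized 5-methylcytosine, which is consistent with using the plasmid to make recombinant protein for biochemical study.
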