Features (pLannotate 1.2.2; 17 found; start..end, strand, type, name):
    494..515     +  protein_bind   CAP binding site: CAP binding activates transcription in the presence of cAMP. E. coli catabolite activator protein
    530..560     +  promoter       lac promoter: promoter for the E. coli lac operon
    568..584     +  protein_bind   lac operator: The lac repressor binds to the lac operator to inhibit transcription in E. coli. This inhibition can be relieved by adding lactose or isopropyl-β-D-thiogalactopyranoside (IPTG). lac repressor encoded by lacI
    604..777     +  CDS            lacZα: LacZα fragment of β-galactosidase; lacZ fragment
   1041..1157    -  CDS            yciV (fragment): RNAAM_ECOLI - Also known as trpH From Escherichia coli (strain K12).
   1233..1261    +  promoter       tac promoter: strong E. coli promoter; hybrid between the trp and lac UV5 promoters
   1269..1285    +  protein_bind   lac operator: The lac repressor binds to the lac operator to inhibit transcription in E. coli. This inhibition can be relieved by adding lactose or isopropyl-β-D-thiogalactopyranoside (IPTG). lac repressor encoded by lacI
   1308..1961    +  CDS            GST26_SCHJA: Experimental evidence at protein level: Swiss-Prot protein existence level 1. GST isoenzymes appear to play a central role in the parasite detoxification system. Other functions are also suspected including a role in increasing the solubility of haematin in the parasite gut. From Schistosoma japonicum (Blood fluke).
   1986..3041    +  CDS            Hmces: HMCES_MOUSE - Also known as Srap1 From Mus musculus (Mouse).
   3072..3111    +  CDS            rop (fragment): Rop protein, which maintains plasmids at low copy number; rop
   3213..3253    +  misc_feature   bom (fragment): basis of mobility region from pBR322
   3358..3462    +  promoter       AmpR promoter: bla
   3463..4323    +  CDS            AmpR: β-lactamase; bla; confers resistance to ampicillin, carbenicillin, and related antibiotics
   4494..5082    +  rep_origin     ori: high-copy-number ColE1/pMB1/pBR322/pUC origin of replication
   5268..5319    -  misc_feature   bom (fragment): basis of mobility region from pBR322
   5326..5403    +  promoter       lacI promoter: lacI
   5404..481     +  CDS            lacI (across the origin): lac repressor; lacI; The lac repressor binds to the lac operator to inhibit transcription in E. coli. This inhibition can be relieved by adding lactose or isopropyl-β-D-thiogalactopyranoside (IPTG).
>Addgene plasmid #89691 | pGEX4T-1 Srap1 | addgene full sequence | sequence record 177284 | Addgene NGS Result
GCATAAATATCTCACTCGCAATCAAATTCAGCCGATAGCGGAACGGGAAGGCGACTGGAGTGCCATGTCC
GGTTTTCAACAAACCATGCAAATGCTGAATGAGGGCATCGTTCCCACTGCGATGCTGGTTGCCAACGATC
AGATGGCGCTGGGCGCAATGCGCGCCATTACCGAGTCCGGGCTGCGCGTTGGTGCGGATATCTCGGTAGT
GGGATACGACGATACCGAAGACAGCTCATGTTATATCCCGCCGTTAACCACCATCAAACAGGATTTTCGC
CTGCTGGGGCAAACCAGCGTGGACCGCTTGCTGCAACTCTCTCAGGGCCAGGCGGTGAAGGGCAATCAGC
TGTTGCCCGTCTCACTGGTGAAAAGAAAAACCACCCTGGCGCCCAATACGCAAACCGCCTCTCCCCGCGC
GTTGGCCGATTCATTAATGCAGCTGGCACGACAGGTTTCCCGACTGGAAAGCGGGCAGTGAGCGCAACGC
AATTAATGTAAGTTAGCTCACTCATTAGGCACCCCAGGCTTTACACTTTATGCTTCCGGCTCGTATGTTG
TGTGGAATTGTGAGCGGATAACAATTTCACACAGGAAACAGCTATGACCATGATTACGGATTCACTGGCC
GTCGTTTTACAACGTCGTGACTGGGAAAACCCTGGCGTTACCCAACTTAATCGCCTTGCAGCACATCCCC
CTTTCGCCAGCTGGCGTAATAGCGAAGAGGCCCGCACCGATCGCCCTTCCCAACAGTTGCGCAGCCTGAA
TGGCGAATGGCGCTTTGCCTGGTTTCCGGCACCAGAAGCGGTGCCGGAAAGCTGGCTGGAGTGCGATCTT
CCTGAGGCCGATACTGTCGTCGTCCCCTCAAACTGGCAGATGCACGGTTACGATGCGCCCATCTACACCA
ACGTGACCTATCCCATTACGGTCAATCCGCCGTTTGTTCCCACGGAGAATCCGACGGGTTGTTACTCGCT
CACATTTAATGTTGATGAAAGCTGGCTACAGGAAGGCCAGACGCGAATTATTTTTGATGGCGTTGGAATT
AGCTTATCGACTGCACGGTGCACCAATGCTTCTGGCGTCAGGCAGCCATCGGAAGCTGTGGTATGGCTGT
GCAGGTCGTAAATCACTGCATAATTCGTGTCGCTCAAGGCGCACTCCCGTTCTGGATAATGTTTTTTGCG
CCGACATCATAACGGTTCTGGCAAATATTCTGAAATGAGCTGTTGACAATTAATCATCGGCTCGTATAAT
GTGTGGAATTGTGAGCGGATAACAATTTCACACAGGAAACAGTATTCATGTCCCCTATACTAGGTTATTG
GAAAATTAAGGGCCTTGTGCAACCCACTCGACTTCTTTTGGAATATCTTGAAGAAAAATATGAAGAGCAT
TTGTATGAGCGCGATGAAGGTGATAAATGGCGAAACAAAAAGTTTGAATTGGGTTTGGAGTTTCCCAATC
TTCCTTATTATATTGATGGTGATGTTAAATTAACACAGTCTATGGCCATCATACGTTATATAGCTGACAA
GCACAACATGTTGGGTGGTTGTCCAAAAGAGCGTGCAGAGATTTCAATGCTTGAAGGAGCGGTTTTGGAT
ATTAGATACGGTGTTTCGAGAATTGCATATAGTAAAGACTTTGAAACTCTCAAAGTTGATTTTCTTAGCA
AGCTACCTGAAATGCTGAAAATGTTCGAAGATCGTTTATGTCATAAAACATATTTAAATGGTGATCATGT
AACCCATCCTGACTTCATGTTGTATGACGCTCTTGATGTTGTTTTATACATGGACCCAATGTGCCTGGAT
GCGTTCCCAAAATTAGTTTGTTTTAAAAAACGTATTGAAGCTATCCCACAAATTGATAAGTACTTGAAAT
CCAGCAAGTATATAGCATGGCCTTTGCAGGGCTGGCAAGCCACGTTTGGTGGTGGCGACCATCCTCCAAA
ATCGGATCTGGTTCCGCGTGGATCCTGCGGGCGAACGTCCTGTCACTTGCCCAGAGAGGTTCTCACCAGG
GCCTGCGCCTATCAGGATCGGCAGGGCCGGCGGCGGCTCCCGCAGTGGAGGGACCCCGACAAGTACTGCC
CCTCCTACAACAAGAGCCCGCAGTCCAGCAGCCCCGTGCTGCTCTCCAGACTGCACTTTGAGAAGGATGC
AGACTCATCAGATCGGATAATTATTCCCATGCGATGGGGCTTAGTCCCATCTTGGTTCAAAGAAAGTGAT
CCTTCTAAGCTGCAGTTCAACACTACCAACTGTCGCAGTGATACCATAATGGAGAAGCAGTCATTCAAGG
TTCCTCTGGGGAAAGGACGGCGGTGTGTTGTTTTAGCAGATGGATTCTACGAGTGGCAGCGGTGTCAGGG
AACAAACCAGAGGCAACCATACTTCATCTATTTTCCTCAAATCAAGACAGAGAAGTCAGGTGGGAACGAT
GCTTCAGACAGCTCTGACAACAAGGAAAAGGTCTGGGACAACTGGAGGCTGCTGACAATGGCAGGGATCT
TTGACTGCTGGGAAGCGCCAGGGGGAGAGTGCCTGTATTCCTACAGCATCATCACTGTGGATTCCTGCAG
AGGTTTGAGTGACATCCACAGCAGGATGCCTGCCATACTAGATGGAGAAGAAGCAGTCTCCAAATGGCTC
GACTTTGGTGAGGTCGCCACTCAGGAAGCTCTGAAGCTAATCCACCCCATAGACAATATCACCTTCCATC
CAGTTTCTCCAGTGGTGAACAATTCCCGAAACAACACTCCGGAGTGTCTGGCGCCTGCTGACTTGCTGGT
TAAGAAGGAGCCCAAGGCAAATGGCAGCAGTCAAAGGATGATGCAGTGGCTGGCTACAAAGTCACCCAAA
AAGGAAGTCCCTGACTCACCCAAAAAGGATGCATCAGGTCTACCCCAGTGGTCCAGCCAGTTTCTCCAGA
AGAGCCCATTGCCTGCTAAAAGAGGTGCTACCAGCAGCTTCCTGGATCGATGGCTGAAGCAGGAGAAGGA
GGATGAGCCCATGGCCAAGAAGCCTAACAGCTGAGCGGCCGCATCGTGACTGACTGACGATCTGCCTCGC
GCGTTTCGGTGATGACGGTGAAAACCTCTGACACATGCAGCTCCCGGAGACGGTCACAGCTTGTCTGTAA
GCGGATGCCGGGAGCAGACAAGCCCGTCAGGGCGCGTCAGCGGGTGTTGGCGGGTGTCGGGGCGCAGCCA
TGACCCAGTCACGTAGCGATAGCGGAGTGTATAATTCTTGAAGACGAAAGGGCCTCGTGATACGCCTATT
TTTATAGGTTAATGTCATGATAATAATGGTTTCTTAGACGTCAGGTGGCACTTTTCGGGGAAATGTGCGC
GGAACCCCTATTTGTTTATTTTTCTAAATACATTCAAATATGTATCCGCTCATGAGACAATAACCCTGAT
AAATGCTTCAATAATATTGAAAAAGGAAGAGTATGAGTATTCAACATTTCCGTGTCGCCCTTATTCCCTT
TTTTGCGGCATTTTGCCTTCCTGTTTTTGCTCACCCAGAAACGCTGGTGAAAGTAAAAGATGCTGAAGAT
CAGTTGGGTGCACGAGTGGGTTACATCGAACTGGATCTCAACAGCGGTAAGATCCTTGAGAGTTTTCGCC
CCGAAGAACGTTTTCCAATGATGAGCACTTTTAAAGTTCTGCTATGTGGCGCGGTATTATCCCGTGTTGA
CGCCGGGCAAGAGCAACTCGGTCGCCGCATACACTATTCTCAGAATGACTTGGTTGAGTACTCACCAGTC
ACAGAAAAGCATCTTACGGATGGCATGACAGTAAGAGAATTATGCAGTGCTGCCATAACCATGAGTGATA
ACACTGCGGCCAACTTACTTCTGACAACGATCGGAGGACCGAAGGAGCTAACCGCTTTTTTGCACAACAT
GGGGGATCATGTAACTCGCCTTGATCGTTGGGAACCGGAGCTGAATGAAGCCATACCAAACGACGAGCGT
GACACCACGATGCCTGCAGCAATGGCAACAACGTTGCGCAAACTATTAACTGGCGAACTACTTACTCTAG
CTTCCCGGCAACAATTAATAGACTGGATGGAGGCGGATAAAGTTGCAGGACCACTTCTGCGCTCGGCCCT
TCCGGCTGGCTGGTTTATTGCTGATAAATCTGGAGCCGGTGAGCGTGGGTCTCGCGGTATCATTGCAGCA
CTGGGGCCAGATGGTAAGCCCTCCCGTATCGTAGTTATCTACACGACGGGGAGTCAGGCAACTATGGATG
AACGAAATAGACAGATCGCTGAGATAGGTGCCTCACTGATTAAGCATTGGTAACTGTCAGACCAAGTTTA
CTCATATATACTTTAGATTGATTTAAAACTTCATTTTTAATTTAAAAGGATCTAGGTGAAGATCCTTTTT
GATAATCTCATGACCAAAATCCCTTAACGTGAGTTTTCGTTCCACTGAGCGTCAGACCCCGTAGAAAAGA
TCAAAGGATCTTCTTGAGATCCTTTTTTTCTGCGCGTAATCTGCTGCTTGCAAACAAAAAAACCACCGCT
ACCAGCGGTGGTTTGTTTGCCGGATCAAGAGCTACCAACTCTTTTTCCGAAGGTAACTGGCTTCAGCAGA
GCGCAGATACCAAATACTGTCCTTCTAGTGTAGCCGTAGTTAGGCCACCACTTCAAGAACTCTGTAGCAC
CGCCTACATACCTCGCTCTGCTAATCCTGTTACCAGTGGCTGCTGCCAGTGGCGATAAGTCGTGTCTTAC
CGGGTTGGACTCAAGACGATAGTTACCGGATAAGGCGCAGCGGTCGGGCTGAACGGGGGGTTCGTGCACA
CAGCCCAGCTTGGAGCGAACGACCTACACCGAACTGAGATACCTACAGCGTGAGCTATGAGAAAGCGCCA
CGCTTCCCGAAGGGAGAAAGGCGGACAGGTATCCGGTAAGCGGCAGGGTCGGAACAGGAGAGCGCACGAG
GGAGCTTCCAGGGGGAAACGCCTGGTATCTTTATAGTCCTGTCGGGTTTCGCCACCTCTGACTTGAGCGT
CGATTTTTGTGATGCTCGTCAGGGGGGCGGAGCCTATGGAAAAACGCCAGCAACGCGGCCTTTTTACGGT
TCCTGGCCTTTTGCTGGCCTTTTGCTCACATGTTCTTTCCTGCGTTATCCCCTGATTCTGTGGATAACCG
TATTACCGCCTTTGAGTGAGCTGATACCGCTCGCCGCAGCCGAACGACCGAGCGCAGCGAGTCAGTGAGC
GAGGAAGCGGAAGAGCGCCTGATGCGGTATTTTCTCCTTACGCATCTGTGCGGTATTTCACACCGCATAA
ATTCCGACACCATCGAATGGCGCAAAACCTTTCGCGGTATGGCATGATAGCGCCCGGAAGAGAGTCAATT
CAGGGTGGTGAATGTGAAACCAGTAACGTTATACGATGTCGCAGAGTATGCCGGTGTCTCTTATCAGACC
GTTTCCCGCGTGGTGAACCAGGCCAGCCACGTTTCTGCGAAAACGCGGGAAAAAGTGGAAGCGGCGATGG
CGGAGCTGAATTACATTCCCAACCGCGTGGCACAACAACTGGCGGGCAAACAGTCGTTGCTGATTGGCGT
TGCCACCTCCAGTCTGGCCCTGCACGCGCCGTCGCAAATTGTCGCGGCGATTAAATCTCGCGCCGATCAA
CTGGGTGCCAGCGTGGTGGTGTCGATGGTAGAACGAAGCGGCGTCGAAGCCTGTAAAGCGGCGGTGCACA
ATCTTCTCGCGCAACGCGTCAGTGGGCTGATCATTAACTATCCGCTGGATGACCAGGATGCCATTGCTGT
GGAAGCTGCCTGCACTAATGTTCCGGCGTTATTTCTTGATGTCTCTGACCAGACACCCATCAACAGTATT
ATTTTCTCCCATGAAGACGGTACGCGACTGGGCGTGGAGCATCTGGTCGCATTGGGTCACCAGCAAATCG
CGCTGTTAGCGGGCCCATTAAGTTCTGTCTCGGCGCGTCTGCGTCTGGCTGGCTG
