>Addgene plasmid #89691 | pGEX4T-1 Srap1 | depositor partial sequence | sequence record 173815 | pGEX4T-1 Srap1 sequence 972 bps
CGTGGATCCTGCGGGCGAACGTCCTGTCACTTGCCCAGAGAGGTTCTCACCAGGGCCTGCGCCTATCAGG
ATCGGCAGGGCCGGCGGCGGCTCCCGCAGTGGAGGGACCCCGACAAGTACTGCCCCTCCTACAACAAGAG
CCCGCAGTCCAGCAGCCCCGTGCTGCTCTCCAGACTGCACTTTGAGAAGGATGCAGACTCATCAGATCGG
ATAATTATTCCCATGCGATGGGGCTTAGTCCCATCTTGGTTCAAAGAAAGTGATCCTTCTAAGCTGCAGT
TCAACACTACCAACTGTCGTAGTGATACCATAATGGAGAAGCAGTCATTCAAGGTTCCTCTGGGGAAAGG
ACGGCGGTGTGTTGTTTTAGCAGATGGATTCTACGAGTGGCAGCGGTGTCAGGGAACAAACCAGAGGCAA
CCATACTTCATCTATTTTCCTCAAATCAAGACAGAGAAGTCAGGTGGGAACGATGCTTCAGACAGCTCTG
ACAACAAGGAAAAGGTCTGGGACAACTGGAGGCTGCTGACAATGGCAGGGATCTTTGACTGCTGGGAAGC
GCCAGGGGGAGAGTGCCTGTATTCCTACAGCATCATCACTGTGGATTCCTGCAGAGGTTTGAGTGACATC
CACAGCAGGATGCCTGCCATACTAGATGGAGAAGAAGCAGTCTCCAAATGGCTCGACTTTGGTGAGGTCG
CCACTCAGGAAGCTCTGAAGCTAATCCACCCCATAGACAATATCACCTTCCATCCAGTTTCTCCAGTGGT
GAACAATTCCCGAAACAACACTCCGGAGTGTCTGGCGCCTGCTGACTTGCTGGTTAAGAAGGAGCCCAGG
GCAAATGGCAGCAGTCAAAGGATGATGCAGTGGCTGGCTACAAAGTCACCCAAAAAGGAAGTCCCTGACT
CACCCAAAAAGGATGCATCNNNCTACCCCAGTGGNCCAGCCAGTTTCTCCAGAAGAGCCCAT
